>Addgene plasmid #170740 | pFLAG GLTP | addgene full sequence | sequence record 337034 | Addgene NGS Result
CCATTCGCCATTCAGGCTGCGCAACTGTTGGGAAGGGCGATCGGTGCGGGCCTCTTCGCTATTACGCCAG
CTGGCGAAAGGGGGATGTGCTGCAAGGCGATTAAGTTGGGTAACGCCAGGGTTTTCCCAGTCACGACGTT
GTAAAACGACGGCCAGTGCCAAGCTGATCTATACATTGAATCAATATTGGCAATTAGCCATATTAGTCAT
TGGTTATATAGCATAAATCAATATTGGCTATTGGCCATTGCATACGTTGTATCTATATCATAATATGTAC
ATTTATATTGGCTCATGTCCAATATGACCGCCATGTTGACATTGATTATTGACTAGTTATTAATAGTAAT
CAATTACGGGGTCATTAGTTCATAGCCCATATATGGAGTTCCGCGTTACATAACTTACGGTAAATGGCCC
GCCTGGCTGACCGCCCAACGACCCCCGCCCATTGACGTCAATAATGACGTATGTTCCCATAGTAACGCCA
ATAGGGACTTTCCATTGACGTCAATGGGTGGAGTATTTACGGTAAACTGCCCACTTGGCAGTACATCAAG
TGTATCATATGCCAAGTCCGCCCCCTATTGACGTCAATGACGGTAAATGGCCCGCCTGGCATTATGCCCA
GTACATGACCTTACGGGACTTTCCTACTTGGCAGTACATCTACGTATTAGTCATCGCTATTACCATGGTG
ATGCGGTTTTGGCAGTACACCAATGGGCGTGGATAGCGGTTTGACTCACGGGGATTTCCAAGTCTCCACC
CCATTGACGTCAATGGGAGTTTGTTTTGGCACCAAAATCAACGGGACTTTCCAAAATGTCGTAATAACCC
CGCCCCGTTGACGCAAATGGGCGGTAGGCGTGTACGGTGGGAGGTCTATATAAGCAGAGCTCGTTTAGTG
AACCGTCAGAATTAATTCAGATCGATCTACCATGGACTACAAAGACGATGACGACAAGCTTGCGCTGCTG
GCGGAGCACCTGCTGAAGCCGCTGCCCGCGGACAAGCAGATCGAGACCGGGCCCTTCCTCGAGGCGGTGT
CCCACCTGCCGCCCTTCTTCGATTGCCTTGGGTCCCCAGTGTTTACTCCCATCAAGGCAGACATAAGCGG
CAACATCACGAAAATCAAAGCTGTGTACGACACCAACCCAGCCAAGTTCCGGACCCTGCAGAACATCCTG
GAGGTGGAGAAAGAAATGTATGGAGCAGAGTGGCCCAAAGTAGGGGCCACACTGGCGCTGATGTGGCTGA
AAAGAGGCCTCCGCTTCATCCAGGTCTTCCTCCAGAGCATCTGCGACGGGGAGCGGGACGAGAACCACCC
CAACCTCATCCGTGTCAACGCCACCAAGGCCTACGAGATGGCCCTCAAGAAGTACCATGGCTGGATCGTG
CAGAAGATCTTCCAGGCAGCACTGTACGCAGCACCCTATAAGTCTGACTTCCTGAAAGCGCTCTCCAAGG
GGCAGAATGTTACGGAGGAGGAGTGCCTGGAGAAGATCCGCCTCTTCCTAGTCAACTACACGGCGACCAT
CGATGTCATCTACGAGATGTACACCCAGATGAACGCCGAGCTCAACTACAAGGTGTAGGGATCCCGGGTG
GCATCCCTGTGACCCCTCCCCAGTGCCTCTCCTGGCCCTGGAAGTTGCCACTCCAGTGCCCACCAGCCTT
GTCCTAATAAAATTAAGTTGCATCATTTTGTCTGACTAGGTGTCCTTCTATAATATTATGGGGTGGAGGG
GGGTGGTATGGAGCAAGGGGCAAGTTGGGAAGACAACCTGTAGGGCCTGCGGGGTCTATTGGGAACCAAG
CTGGAGTGCAGTGGCACAATCTTGGCTCACTGCAATCTCCGCCTCCTGGGTTCAAGCGATTCTCCTGCCT
CAGCCTCCCGAGTTGTTGGGATTCCAGGCATGCATGACCAGGCTCAGCTAATTTTTGTTTTTTTGGTAGA
GACGGGGTTTCACCATATTGGCCAGGCTGGTCTCCAACTCCTAATCTCAGGTGATCTACCCACCTTGGCC
TCCCAAATTGCTGGGATTACAGGCGTGAACCACTGCTCCCTTCCCTGTCCTTCTGATTTTAAAATAACTA
TACCAGCAGGAGGACGTCCAGACACAGCATAGGCTACCTGGCCATGCCCAACCGGTGGGACATTTGAGTT
GCTTGCTTGGCACTGTCCTCTCATGCGTTGGGTCCACTCAGTAGATGCCTGTTGAATTGGGTACGCGGCC
AGCTTGGCTGTGGAATGTGTGTCAGTTAGGGTGTGGAAAGTCCCCAGGCTCCCCAGCAGGCAGAAGTATG
CAAAGCATGCATCTCAATTAGTCAGCAACCAGGTGTGGAAAGTCCCCAGGCTCCCCAGCAGGCAGAAGTA
TGCAAAGCATGCATCTCAATTAGTCAGCAACCATAGTCCCGCCCCTAACTCCGCCCATCCCGCCCCTAAC
TCCGCCCAGTTCCGCCCATTCTCCGCCCCATGGCTGACTAATTTTTTTTATTTATGCAGAGGCCGAGGCC
GCCTCGGCCTCTGAGCTATTCCAGAAGTAGTGAGGAGGCTTTTTTGGAGGAATTGATCAGCTTGGGATCT
GATCAAGAGACAGGATGAGGATCGTTTCGCATGATTGAACAAGATGGATTGCACGCAGGTTCTCCGGCCG
CTTGGGTGGAGAGGCTATTCGGCTATGACTGGGCACAACAGACAATCGGCTGCTCTGATGCCGCCGTGTT
CCGGCTGTCAGCGCAGGGGCGCCCGGTTCTTTTTGTCAAGACCGACCTGTCCGGTGCCCTGAATGAACTG
CAGGACGAGGCAGCGCGGCTATCGTGGCTGGCCACGACGGGCGTTCCTTGCGCAGCTGTGCTCGACGTTG
TCACTGAAGCGGGAAGGGACTGGCTGCTATTGGGCGAAGTGCCGGGGCAGGATCTCCTGTCATCTCACCT
TGCTCCTGCCGAGAAAGTATCCATCATGGCTGATGCAATGCGGCGGCTGCATACGCTTGATCCGGCTACC
TGCCCATTCGACCACCAAGCGAAACATCGCATCGAGCGAGCACGTACTCGGATGGAAGCCGGTCTTGTCG
ATCAGGATGATCTGGACGAAGAGCATCAGGGGCTCGCGCCAGCCGAACTGTTCGCCAGGCTCAAGGCGCG
CATGCCCGACGGCGAGGATCTCGTCGTGACCCATGGCGATGCCTGCTTGCCGAATATCATGGTGGAAAAT
GGCCGCTTTTCTGGATTCATCGACTGTGGCCGGCTGGGTGTGGCGGACCGCTATCAGGACATAGCGTTGG
CTACCCGTGATATTGCTGAAGAGCTTGGCGGCGAATGGGCTGACCGCTTCCTCGTGCTTTACGGTATCGC
CGCTCCCGATTCGCAGCGCATCGCCTTCTATCGCCTTCTTGACGAGTTCTTCTGAGCGGGACTCTGGGGT
TCGAAATGACCGACCAAGCGACGCCCAACCTGCCATCACGAGATTTCGATTCCACCGCCGCCTTCTATGA
AAGGTTGGGCTTCGGAATCGTTTTCCGGGACGCCGGCTGGATGATCCTCCAGCGCGGGGATCTCATGCTG
GAGTTCTTCGCCCACCCCGGGCTCGATCCCCTCGCGAGTTGGTTCAGCTGCTGCCTGAGGCTGGACGACC
TCGCGGAGTTCTACCGGCAGTGCAAATCCGTCGGCATCCAGGAAACCAGCAGCGGCTATCCGCGCATCCA
TGCCCCCGAACTGCAGGAGTGGGGAGGCACGATGGCCGCTTTGGTCGACCCGGACGGGACGCTCCTGCGC
CTGATACAGAACGAATTGCTTGCAGGCATCTCATGAGTGTGTCTTCCCGTTTTCCGCCTGAGGTCACTGC
GTGGATGGAGCGCTGGCGCCTGCTGCGCGACGGCGAGCTGCTCACCACCCACTCGCCAAGCTGGAACCGT
AAAAAGGCCGCGTTGCTGGCGTTTTTCCATAGGCTCCGCCGATCATAATCAGCCATACCACATTTGTAGA
GGTTTTACTTGCTTTAAAAAACCTCCCACACCTCCCCCTGAACCTGAAACATAAAATGAATGCAATTGTT
GTTGTTAACTTGTTTATTGCAGCTTATAATGGTTACAAATAAAGCAATAGCATCACAAATTTCACAAATA
AAGCATTTTTTTCACTGCATTCTAGTTGTGGTTTGTCCAAACTCATCAATGTATCTTATCATGTCTGGAT
CAATTCCCTATAGTGAGTCGTATTAAACTCGTAATCATGTCATAGCTGTTTCCTGTGTGAAATTGTTATC
CGCTCACAATTCCACACAACATACGAGCCGGAAGCATAAAGTGTAAAGCCTGGGGTGCCTAATGAGTGAG
CTAACTCACATTAATTGCGTTGCGCTCACTGCCCGCTTTCCAGTCGGGAAACCTGTCGTGCCAGCTGCAT
TAATGAATCGGCCAACGCGCGGGGAGAGGCGGTTTGCGTATTGGGCGCTCTTCCGCTTCCTCGCTCACTG
ACTCGCTGCGCTCGGTCGTTCGGCTGCGGCGAGCGGTATCAGCTCACTCAAAGGCGGTAATACGGTTATC
CACAGAATCAGGGGATAACGCAGGAAAGAACATGTGAGCAAAAGGCCAGCAAAAGGCCAGGAACCGTAAA
AAGGCCGCGTTGCTGGCGTTTTTCCATAGGCTCCGCCCCCCTGACGAGCATCACAAAAATCGACGCTCAA
GTCAGAGGTGGCGAAACCCGACAGGACTATAAAGATACCAGGCGTTTCCCCCTGGAAGCTCCCTCGTGCG
CTCTCCTGTTCCGACCCTGCCGCTTACCGGATACCTGTCCGCCTTTCTCCCTTCGGGAAGCGTGGCGCTT
TCTCATAGCTCACGCTGTAGGTATCTCAGTTCGGTGTAGGTCGTTCGCTCCAAGCTGGGCTGTGTGCACG
AACCCCCCGTTCAGCCCGACCGCTGCGCCTTATCCGGTAACTATCGTCTTGAGTCCAACCCGGTAAGACA
CGACTTATCGCCACTGGCAGCAGCCACTGGTAACAGGATTAGCAGAGCGAGGTATGTAGGCGGTGCTACA
GAGTTCTTGAAGTGGTGGCCTAACTACGGCTACACTAGAAGAACAGTATTTGGTATCTGCGCTCTGCTGA
AGCCAGTTACCTTCGGAAAAAGAGTTGGTAGCTCTTGATCCGGCAAACAAACCACCGCTGGTAGCGGTGG
TTTTTTTGTTTGCAAGCAGCAGATTACGCGCAGAAAAAAAGGATCTCAAGAAGATCCTTTGATCTTTTCT
ACGGGGTCTGACGCTCAGTGGAACGAAAACTCACGTTAAGGGATTTTGGTCATGAGATTATCAAAAAGGA
TCTTCACCTAGATCCTTTTAAATTAAAAATGAAGTTTTAAATCAATCTAAAGTATATATGAGTAAACTTG
GTCTGACAGTTACCAATGCTTAATCAGTGAGGCACCTATCTCAGCGATCTGTCTATTTCGTTCATCCATA
GTTGCCTGACTCCCCGTCGTGTAGATAACTACGATACGGGAGGGCTTACCATCTGGCCCCAGTGCTGCAA
TGATACCGCGAGACCCACGCTCACCGGCTCCAGATTTATCAGCAATAAACCAGCCAGCCGGAAGGGCCGA
GCGCAGAAGTGGTCCTGCAACTTTATCCGCCTCCATCCAGTCTATTAATTGTTGCCGGGAAGCTAGAGTA
AGTAGTTCGCCAGTTAATAGTTTGCGCAACGTTGTTGCCATTGCTACAGGCATCGTGGTGTCACGCTCGT
CGTTTGGTATGGCTTCATTCAGCTCCGGTTCCCAACGATCAAGGCGAGTTACATGATCCCCCATGTTGTG
CAAAAAAGCGGTTAGCTCCTTCGGTCCTCCGATCGTTGTCAGAAGTAAGTTGGCCGCAGTGTTATCACTC
ATGGTTATGGCAGCACTGCATAATTCTCTTACTGTCATGCCATCCGTAAGATGCTTTTCTGTGACTGGTG
AGTACTCAACCAAGTCATTCTGAGAATAGTGTATGCGGCGACCGAGTTGCTCTTGCCCGGCGTCAATACG
GGATAATACCGCGCCACATAGCAGAACTTTAAAAGTGCTCATCATTGGAAAACGTTCTTCGGGGCGAAAA
CTCTCAAGGATCTTACCGCTGTTGAGATCCAGTTCGATGTAACCCACTCGTGCACCCAACTGATCTTCAG
CATCTTTTACTTTCACCAGCGTTTCTGGGTGAGCAAAAACAGGAAGGCAAAATGCCGCAAAAAAGGGAAT
AAGGGCGACACGGAAATGTTGAATACTCATACTCTTCCTTTTTCAATATTATTGAAGCATTTATCAGGGT
TATTGTCTCATGAGCGGATACATATTTGAATGTATTTAGAAAAATAAACAAATAGGGGTTCCGCGCACAT
TTCCCCGAAAAGTGCCACCTG
[124 nt withheld, positions 6392-6515]
C
[91 nt withheld, positions 6517-6607]
A
[49 nt withheld, positions 6609-6657]
CCTTTGACGTTGGAGTCCACGTTCTTT
[37 nt withheld, positions 6685-6721]
ACCCTATCTCGGTCTATTCTTTTGATTTATAAGGGATTTTGCCGATTTCGGCCTATTGGTTAAAAAATGA
GCTGATTTAACAAAAATTTAACGCGAATTTTAACAAAATATTAACGCTTACAATTT
Features (pLannotate 1.2.2; 22 found; start..end, strand, type, name):
      4..158     -  CDS            lacZα (fragment): LacZα fragment of β-galactosidase; lacZ fragment
    318..697     +  enhancer       CMV enhancer: human cytomegalovirus immediate early enhancer
    699..898     +  promoter       CMV promoter: human cytomegalovirus (CMV) immediate early promoter
    944..964     +  CDS            3xFLAG (fragment): three tandem FLAG® epitope tags
    969..1595    +  CDS            GLTP: GLTP_HUMAN - Experimental evidence at protein level: Swiss-Prot protein existence level 1. Accelerates the intermembrane transfer of various glycolipids. Catalyzes the transfer of various glycosphingolipids between membranes but does not catalyze the transfer of phospholipids. May be involved in the intracellular translocation of glucosylceramides. From Homo sapiens (Human).
   1606..2228    +  polyA_signal   hGH poly(A) signal: human growth hormone polyadenylation signal
   2270..2567    +  promoter       SV40 promoter: SV40 enhancer and early promoter
   2621..3412    +  CDS            neo: KKA2_KLEPN - Also known as kan, nptII. Experimental evidence at protein level: Swiss-Prot protein existence level 1. Resistance to kanamycin, neomycin, paromomycin, ribostamycin, butirosin and gentamicin B. From Klebsiella pneumoniae.
   3436..3813    +  CDS            ble: BLE_KLEPN - Experimental evidence at protein level: Swiss-Prot protein existence level 1. Binding protein with a strong affinity to the bleomycin family of antibiotics. Binds to CL990; an antimitotic-antibiotic compound. From Klebsiella pneumoniae.
   3855..3914    +  CDS            str (fragment): STR_KLEPN - Protein inferred from homology: Swiss-Prot protein existence level 3. The aminoglycoside phosphotransferases achieve inactivation of their antibiotic substrates by phosphorylation. From Klebsiella pneumoniae.
   3937..3960    -  rep_origin     CloDF13 ori (fragment): Plasmids containing the CloDF13 (CDF) origin of replication can be propagated in E. coli cells that contain additional plasmids with compatible origins.
   3961..4044    +  CDS            large T antigen (fragment): large T antigen from SV40 (simian virus 40)
   4067..4201    +  polyA_signal   SV40 poly(A) signal: SV40 polyadenylation signal
   4207..4225    -  promoter       T7 promoter: promoter for bacteriophage T7 RNA polymerase
   4263..4279    -  protein_bind   lac operator: The lac repressor binds to the lac operator to inhibit transcription in E. coli. This inhibition can be relieved by adding lactose or isopropyl-β-D-thiogalactopyranoside (IPTG). lac repressor encoded by lacI
   4287..4317    -  promoter       lac promoter: promoter for the E. coli lac operon
   4332..4353    -  protein_bind   CAP binding site: CAP binding activates transcription in the presence of cAMP. E. coli catabolite activator protein
   4366..4458    -  CDS            lacI (fragment): lac repressor; lacI; The lac repressor binds to the lac operator to inhibit transcription in E. coli. This inhibition can be relieved by adding lactose or isopropyl-β-D-thiogalactopyranoside (IPTG).
   4641..5229    -  rep_origin     ori: high-copy-number ColE1/pMB1/pBR322/pUC origin of replication
   5400..6260    -  CDS            AmpR: β-lactamase; bla; confers resistance to ampicillin, carbenicillin, and related antibiotics
   6261..6365    -  promoter       AmpR promoter: bla
   6392..6820    +  rep_origin     f1 ori (sequence partly withheld): f1 bacteriophage origin of replication; arrow indicates direction of (+) strand synthesis
