[The description below was written by a language model from this plasmid's Addgene catalogue record and pLannotate feature annotations shown in this document.]
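Description:
pFLAG GLTP is a mammalian expression plasmid of about 6.8 kb built on a pFLAG backbone and carrying the human glycolipid transfer protein (GLTP) open reading frame. It is propagated in E. coli as a high-copy plasmid through a ColE1/pUC-type origin and selected with ampicillin via the β-lactamase gene and its own promoter. An f1 origin is also present, which in principle allows single-stranded DNA production. The annotation also picks up short remnants of lacZα, lacI, the lac promoter/operator and a T7 promoter, which appear to be backbone leftovers rather than functional parts of the design.

The expression cassette consists of the human cytomegalovirus immediate-early enhancer and promoter, followed by a short FLAG epitope sequence (annotated as a fragment of 3xFLAG, consistent with a single N-terminal FLAG tag supplied by the backbone), the GLTP coding sequence, and a human growth hormone polyadenylation signal. GLTP is a soluble protein that accelerates the transfer of glycosphingolipids between membranes but does not transfer phospholipids. The tag allows the overexpressed protein to be detected or immunoprecipitated with anti-FLAG antibodies. Downstream, an SV40 enhancer/early promoter drives a neomycin phosphotransferase gene, followed by Tn5-derived ble and partial str sequences and an SV40 poly(A) signal. This unit should permit G418 selection of stably transfected mammalian cells, although the catalogue entry does not list a mammalian selection marker.

The plasmid belongs to a set of constructs for expressing GLTP superfamily members, and the associated work examined how human GLTP expression affects cell shape. The cloning sites used for the insert are not recorded.
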