Addgene plasmid #170740: pFLAG GLTP
Purpose: The plasmids contain inserts (ORFs) for expressing various members of the GlycoLipid Transfer Protein (GLTP) superfamily.
Depositing lab: Rhoderick Brown. Depositing organization: University of Minnesota. Publication: Human glycolipid transfer protein (GLTP) expression modulates cell shape. Gao Y, Chung T, Zou X, Pike HM, Brown RE. PLoS One. 2011;6(5):e19990. doi: 10.1371/journal.pone.0019990. Epub 2011 May 18. PubMed 21625605.
Backbone
  Vector backbone: pFLAG
  Vector type: Mammalian Expression
Growth in bacteria
  Bacterial resistance: Ampicillin, 100 μg/mL
  Growth temperature: 37°C
  Growth strain: DH5alpha
  Copy number: High Copy
Gene/Insert
  Gene/Insert name: GLTP
  Species: H. sapiens (human)
  Entrez Gene: GLTP
  Tag / fusion protein: FLAG (N terminal on backbone)
  Cloning method: Restriction Enzyme; 5′ cloning site Unknown (unknown if destroyed)
Terms and licenses: Academic/Nonprofit Terms; Industry Terms: Not Available to Industry
How to cite: pFLAG GLTP was a gift from Rhoderick Brown (Addgene plasmid # 170740 ; http://n2t.net/addgene:170740 ; RRID:Addgene_170740)
